Addgene plasmid #32803: His-RIAM
Depositing lab: Vicki Boussiotis. Depositing organization: Beth Israel Deaconess Medical Center.
Backbone
  Vector backbone: pcDNA4/HisMAX
  Backbone manufacturer: Invitrogen
  Backbone size w/o insert (bp): 5200
  Vector type: Mammalian Expression
  Selectable markers: Zeocin
Growth in bacteria
  Bacterial resistance: Ampicillin, 100 μg/mL
  Growth temperature: 37°C
  Growth strain: DH5alpha
  Copy number: High Copy
Gene/Insert
  Gene/Insert name: RIAM
  Species: H. sapiens (human)
  Entrez Gene: APBB1IP (a.k.a. INAG1, PREL1, RARP1, RIAM)
  Promoter: T7
  Tag / fusion protein: His (N terminal on backbone); XPress (N terminal on backbone)
  Cloning method: Restriction Enzyme; 5′ cloning site None (unknown if destroyed); 3′ cloning site None (unknown if destroyed)
  Sequencing primers: 5′ T7; 3′ BGH-Rev
Terms and licenses: Academic/Nonprofit Terms; Industry Terms: Not Available to Industry
How to cite: His-RIAM was a gift from Vicki Boussiotis (Addgene plasmid # 32803 ; http://n2t.net/addgene:32803 ; RRID:Addgene_32803)
