[The description below was written by a language model from this plasmid's Addgene catalogue record.]
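Description:
His-RIAM is a mammalian expression plasmid built on the commercial pcDNA4/HisMAX backbone (about 5.2 kb without insert) and carries the human RIAM coding sequence, the product of the APBB1IP gene (also known as PREL1, RARP1 or INAG1). RIAM is a Rap1-GTP-interacting adaptor molecule. The insert was introduced by restriction cloning, but the record does not name the cloning sites used, nor does it give the insert size or state whether the full-length coding sequence is present.

The backbone supplies two N-terminal tags, a polyhistidine tag and the Xpress epitope, so the protein is made as a His/Xpress-RIAM fusion that can be detected with antibodies to either tag or captured by immobilised metal affinity chromatography. The catalogue entry lists T7 as the promoter. This most likely reflects the T7 promoter/priming site lying just upstream of the tagged open reading frame, which is also used as the 5′ sequencing primer site. Vectors of the pcDNA4 family generally drive expression in mammalian cells from a CMV promoter, although that element is not listed in this record. The BGH reverse primer site used for 3′ sequencing points to a bovine growth hormone polyadenylation region downstream of the insert.

The plasmid is propagated in E. coli as a high-copy plasmid under ampicillin selection, and a Zeocin marker allows selection of transfected mammalian cells, including stable lines. No feature table is provided, so element positions cannot be confirmed. The construct is suited to overexpressing tagged RIAM in mammalian cells for localisation, pull-down or signalling studies.
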