>Addgene plasmid #32803 | His-RIAM | addgene partial sequence | sequence record 38995 | CMV-F 5'-CGCAAATGGGCGGTAGGCGTG-3'
CTGGCTACTAGAGAACCCACTGCTTACTGGCTTATCGAAATTAATACGACTCACTATAGGGAGACCCAAG
CTGGCTAGCGTTTAAACTTAAGCTTAGCGCAGAGGCTTGGGGCAGCCGAGCGGCAGCCAGGCCCCGGCCC
GGGCCTCGGTTCCAGAAGGGAGAGGAGCCCGCCAAGGCGCGCAAGAGAGCGGGCTGCCTCGCAGTCCGAG
CCGGAGAGGGAGCGCGAGCCGCGCCGGCCCCGGACGGCCTCCGAAACCATGGGGGGTTCTCATCATCATC
ATCATCATGGTATGGCTAGCATGACTGGTGGACAGCAAATGGGTCGGGATCTGTACGACGATGACGATAA
GGTACCAGGATCCAGTGTGGTGGAATTCATGGGTGAGTCAAGTGAAGACATAGACCAAATGTTCAGCACT
TTGCTGGGAGAGATGGATCTTCTGACTCAGAGTTTAGGAGTTGACACTCTCCCTCCTCCTGACCCTAATC
CACCCAGAGCTGAATTTAACTACAGTGTGGGGTTTAAAGATTTAAATGAGTCCTTAAATGCACTGGAAGA
CCAAGATTTAGATGCTCTCATGGCAGATCTGGTAGCAGACATAAGTGAGGCTGAGCAGAGGACAATCCAG
GCACAGAAAGAGTCCTTGCAGAATCAACATCATTCAGCATCT
